>Addgene plasmid #57228 | PS-CFP2-H2B-6 | depositor partial sequence | sequence record 88367 | insert sequence
GACGTCAGATCCGCTAGCGCTACCGGACTCAGATCTCGAGCTCAAGCTTCGAATTCTGCAGTCGACGGTA
CCGCCACCATGCCAGAGCCAGCGAAGTCTGCTCCCGCCCCGAAAAAGGGCTCCAAGAAGGCGGTGACTAA
GGCGCAGAAGAAAGGCGGCAAGAAGCGCAAGCGCAGCCGCAAGGAGAGCTATTCCATCTATGTGTACAAG
GTTCTGAAGCAGGTCCACCCTGACACCGGCATTTCGTCCAAGGCCATGGGCATCATGAATTCGTTTGTGA
ACGACATTTTCGAGCGCATCGCAGGTGAGGCTTCCCGCCTGGCGCATTACAACAAGCGCTCGACCATCAC
CTCCAGGGAGATCCAGACGGCCGTGCGCCTGCTGCTGCCTGGGGAGTTGGCCAAGCACGCCGTGTCCGAG
GGTACTAAGGCCATCACCAAGTACACCAGCGCTAAGGATCCACCGGTCGCCACCATGAGCAAGGGCGCCG
AGCTGTTCACCGGCATCGTGCCCATCCTGATCGAGCTGAATGGCGATGTGAATGGCCACAAGTTCAGCGT
GAGCGGCGAGGGCGAGGGCGATGCCACCTACGGCAAGCTGACCCTGAAGTTCATCTGCACCACCGGCAAG
CTGCCTGTGCCCTGGCCCACCCTGGTGGCCACCCTGAGCTACGGCGTGCAGTGCTTCTCACGCTACCCCG
ATCACATGAAGCAGCACGACTTCTTCAAGAGCGCCATGCCTGAGGGCTACATCCAGGAGCGCACCATCTT
CTTCGAGGATGACGGCAACTACAAGACGCGCGCCGAGGTGAAGTTCGAGGGCGATACCCTGGTGAGTCGC
ATCGAGCTGACCGGCACTGATTTCAAGGAGGATGGCAACATCCTGGGCAATAAGATGGAGTACAACTACA
ACGCCACCAATGTGTACATCGTGGCCGACAAGGCCAGGAATGGCATCAAGGTGAACTTCAAGGTCCGCCA
CAACATCAAGGATGGCAGCGTGCAGCTGGCCGACCACTACCAGCAGAATACCCCCATCGGCGATGGCCCT
GTGCTGCTGCCCGATAACCACTACCTGTCCACCCAGAGCGCCCTGTCCAAGGACCCCAACGAGAAGCGCG
ATCACATGATCTACCTCGAGTTCGTGACCGCCGCCGCCATCACCCACGGCATGGATGAGCTGTACAAGTA
AAGCGGCCGCGACTCTAGATCATAATCAGCCATACCACATTT
