>Addgene plasmid #57228 | PS-CFP2-H2B-6 | addgene partial sequence | sequence record 139316 | CMV-F 5'-CGCAAATGGGCGGTAGGCGTG-3'
TGAACCGTCAGATCCGCTAGCGCTACCGGACTCAGATCTCGAGCTCAAGCTTCGAATTCTGCAGTCGACG
GTACCGCCACCATGCCAGAGCCAGCGAAGTCTGCTCCCGCCCCGAAAAAGGGCTCCAAGAAGGCGGTGAC
TAAGGCGCAGAAGAAAGGCGGCAAGAAGCGCAAGCGCAGCCGCAAGGAGAGCTATTCCATCTATGTGTAC
AAGGTTCTGAAGCAGGTCCACCCTGACACCGGCATTTCGTCCAAGGCCATGGGCATCATGAATTCGTTTG
TGAACGACATTTTCGAGCGCATCGCAGGTGAGGCTTCCCGCCTGGCGCATTACAACAAGCGCTCGACCAT
CACCTCCAGGGAGATCCAGACGGCCGTGCGCCTGCTGCTGCCTGGGGAGTTGGCCAAGCACGCCGTGTCC
GAGGGTACTAAGGCCATCACCAAGTACACCAGCGCTAAGGATCCACCGGTCGCCACCATGAGCAAGGGCG
CCGAGCTGTTCACCGGCATCGTGCCCATCCTGATCGAGCTGAATGGCGATGTGAATGGCCACAAGTTCAG
CGTGAGCGGCGAGGGCGAGGGCGATGCCACCTACGGCAAGCTGACCCTGAAGTTCATCTGCACCACCGGC
AAGCTGCCTGTGCCCTGGCCCACCCTGGTGGCCACCCTGAGCTACGGCGTGCAGTGCTTCTCACGCTACC
CCGATCACATGAAGCAGCACGACTTCTTCAAGAGCGCCATGCCTGAGGGCTACATCCAGGAGCGCACCAT
CTTCTTCGAGGATGACGGCAACTACAAGACGCGCGCCGAGGTGAAGTTCGAGGGCGATACCCTGGTGAGT
CGCATCGAGCTGACCGG
