[The description below was written by a language model from this plasmid's Addgene catalogue record.]
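Description:
PS-CFP2-H2B-6 is a mammalian expression plasmid built on a PS-CFP2 backbone of about 4.75 kb (excluding the insert). It encodes human histone H2B (H2BC11, also known as HIST1H2BJ) fused to the photoswitchable cyan fluorescent protein PS-CFP2. The fusion is driven by the CMV promoter, a strong constitutive promoter in most mammalian cell lines. The 3′ sequencing primer named in the record suggests an SV40 polyadenylation signal downstream of the cassette. In bacteria the plasmid is maintained at high copy under kanamycin selection, and a neomycin resistance marker allows G418 selection of stably transfected mammalian cells. The H2B coding sequence carries two recorded substitutions, D26G and V119I, relative to the reference. The record does not state the orientation of the tag relative to H2B, the linker between them, or the cloning method, and no feature table is provided.

PS-CFP2 is a photoconvertible reporter. The listed spectral pairs (excitation 400 / 490 nm, emission 468 / 511 nm) correspond to its initial cyan state and the green state it adopts after irradiation with violet light. Fusing it to a core histone incorporates the label into chromatin, so the construct is suited to marking nuclei and chromosomes in living cells. A chosen nucleus or chromatin subregion can then be photoconverted to follow its movement, its fate through cell division, or histone exchange over time. The catalogue purpose field gives the localization as "Membrane Adaptor", which is inconsistent with an H2B insert. A histone fusion would be expected to localize to the nucleus, so that field is likely an annotation error.
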