Addgene plasmid #57228: PS-CFP2-H2B-6
Purpose: Localization: Membrane Adaptor, Excitation: 400 / 490, Emission: 468 / 511
Depositing lab: Michael Davidson. Depositing organization: Florida State University, Tallahassee.
Backbone
  Vector backbone: PS-CFP2
  Backbone size w/o insert (bp): 4750
  Vector type: Mammalian Expression
  Selectable markers: Neomycin (select with G418)
Growth in bacteria
  Bacterial resistance: Kanamycin, 50 μg/mL
  Growth temperature: 37°C
  Growth strain: DH5alpha
  Copy number: High Copy
Gene/Insert
  Gene/Insert name: H2B (alt names: Human Histone H2B; NM_021058.3)
  Species: H. sapiens (human)
  Mutation: D26G and V119I in H2B
  Entrez Gene: H2BC11 (a.k.a. H2B/r, H2BFR, H2BJ, HIST1H2BJ)
  Promoter: CMV
  Tag / fusion protein: PS-CFP2
  Cloning method: Unknown
  Sequencing primers: 5′ CMV-F; 3′ SV40pA-R
Terms and licenses: Academic/Nonprofit Terms; Industry Terms
Depositor comments: . Excitation = 400 / 490; Emission = 468 / 511
How to cite: PS-CFP2-H2B-6 was a gift from Michael Davidson (Addgene plasmid # 57228 ; http://n2t.net/addgene:57228 ; RRID:Addgene_57228)
